>Addgene plasmid #55230 | mAzurite-Cx32-7 | depositor partial sequence | sequence record 85635 | insert sequence
GATCCGCTAGCGCTACCGGACTCAGATCTCGAGCTCAAGCTTCGAATTCCCTCTGGGAAAGGGCAGCAGC
AGCCAGGTGTGGCAGTGACAGGGAGGTGTGAATGAGGCAGGATGAACTGGACAGGTTTGTACACCTTGCT
CAGTGGCGTGAACCGGCATTCTACTGCCATTGGCCGAGTATGGCTCTCGGTCATCTTCATCTTCAGAATC
ATGGTGCTGGTGGTGGCTGCAGAGAGTGTGTGGGGTGATGAGAAATCTTCCTTCATCTGCAACACACTCC
AGCCTGGCTGCAACAGCGTTTGCTATGACCAATTCTTCCCCATCTCCCATGTGCGGCTGTGGTCCCTGCA
GCTCATCCTAGTTTCCACCCCAGCTCTCCTCGTGGCCATGCACGTGGCTCACCAGCAACACATAGAGAAG
AAAATGCTACGGCTTGAGGGCCATGGGGACCCCCTACACCTGGAGGAGGTGAAGAGGCACAAGGTCCACA
TCTCAGGGACACTGTGGTGGACCTATGTCATCAGCGTGGTGTTCCGGCTGTTGTTTGAGGCCGTCTTCAT
GTATGTCTTTTATCTGCTCTACCCTGGCTATGCCATGGTGCGGCTGGTCAAGTGCGACGTCTACCCCTGC
CCCAACACAGTGGACTGCTTCGTGTCCCGCCCCACCGAGAAAACCGTCTTCACCGTCTTCATGCTAGCTG
CCTCTGGCATCTGCATCATCCTCAATGTGGCCGAGGTGGTGTACCTCATCATCCGGGCCTGTGCCCGCCG
AGCCCAGCGCCGCTCCAATCCACCTTCCCGCAAGGGCTCGGGCTTCGGCCACCGCCTCTCACCTGAATAC
AAGCAGAATGAGATCAACAAGCTGCTGAGTGAGCAGGATGGCTCCCTGAAAGACATACTGCGCCGCAGCC
CTGGCACCGGGGCTGGGCTGGCTGAAAAGAGCGACCGCTGCTCGGCCTGCGCGGATCCACCGGTCGCCAC
CATGGTGAGCAAGGGCGAGGAGCTGTTCACCGGGGTGGTGCCCATCCTGGTCGAGCTGGACGGCGACGTA
AACGGCCACAAGTTCAGCGTGTCCGGCGAGGGCGAGGGCGATGCCACCTACGGCAAGCTGACCCTGAAGT
TCATCTGCACCACCGGCAAGCTGCCCGTGCCCTGGCCCACCCTCGTGACCACCCTGAGCCACGGCGTGCA
GTGCTTCAGCCGCTACCCCGACCACATGAAGCAGCACGACTTCTTCAAGTCCGCCATGCCCGAAGGCTAC
GTCCAGGAGCGCACCATCTTCTTCAAGGACGACGGCAACTACAAGACCCGCGCCGAGGTGAAGTTCGAGG
GCGACACCCTGGTGAACCGCATCGAGCTGAAGGGCATCGACTTCAAGGAGGACGGCAACATCCTGGGGCA
CAAGCTGGAGTACAACTTCAACAGCCACAACATCTATATCATGGCCGACAAGCAGAAGAACGGCATCAAG
GTGAACTTCAAGATCCGCCACAACATCGAGGACGGCAGCGTGCAGCTCGCCGACCACTACCAGCAGAACA
CCCCCATCGGCGACGGCCCCGTGCTGCTGCCCGACAACCACTACCTGAGCACCCAGTCCAAGCTGAGCAA
AGACCCCAACGAGAAGCGCGATCACATGGTCCTGCTGGAGTTCCGCACCGCCGCCGGGATCACTCACGGC
ATGGACGAGCTGTACAAGTAAGCGGCCGCGACTCTAGATCATAATCAGCCATACCACATTG
