>Addgene plasmid #55230 | mAzurite-Cx32-7 | addgene partial sequence | sequence record 99261 | EGFP-N 5'-CGTCGCCGTCCAGCTCGACCAG-3'
CCTTGCTCACCATGGTGGCGACCGGTGGATCCGCGCAGGCCGAGCAGCGGTCGCTCTTTTCAGCCAGCCC
AGCCCCGGTGCCAGGGCTGCGGCGCAGTATGTCTTTCAGGGAGCCATCCTGCTCACTCAGCAGCTTGTTG
ATCTCATTCTGCTTGTATTCAGGTGAGAGGCGGTGGCCGAAGCCCGAGCCCTTGCGGGAAGGTGGATTGG
AGCGGCGCTGGGCTCGGCGGGCACAGGCCCGGATGATGAGGTACACCACCTCGGCCACATTGAGGATGAT
GCAGATGCCAGAGGCAGCTAGCATGAAGACGGTGAAGACGGTTTTCTCGGTGGGGCGGGACACGAAGCAG
TCCACTGTGTTGGGGCAGGGGTAGACGTCGCACTTGACCAGCCGCACCATGGCATAGCCAGGGTAGAGCA
GATAAAAGACATACATGAAGACGGCCTCAAACAACAGCCGGAACACCACGCTGATGACATAGGTCCACCA
CAGTGTCCCTGAGATGTGGACCTTGTGCCTCTTCACCTCCTCCAGGTGTAGGGGGTCCCCATGGCCCTCA
AGCCGTAGCATTTTCTTCTCTATGTGTTGCTGGTGAGCCACGTGCATGGCCACGAGGAGAGCTGGGGTGG
AAACTAGGATGAGCTGCAGGGACCACAGCCGCACATGGGAGATGGGGAAGAATTGGTCATAGCAAACGCT
GTTGCAGCCAGGCTGGAGTGTGTTGCAGATGAAGGAAGATTTCTCATCACCCCACACACTCTCTGCAGCC
ACCACCAGCACCATGATTCTGAAGATGAAGATGACCGAGAGCCATACTCGGCCAATGGCAGTAGAATGCC
GGTTCACGCCACTGAGCAAGGTGTACAAACCTGTCCAGTTCATCCTGCCTCATTCACACC
