[The description below was written by a language model from this plasmid's Addgene catalogue record.]
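Description:
mAzurite-Cx32-7 is a mammalian expression plasmid that produces human connexin 32 (beta-1 connexin, encoded by GJB1) fused to the blue fluorescent protein mAzurite. The backbone is an mAzurite fusion vector of about 4.75 kb without the insert. It is maintained as a high-copy plasmid in E. coli under kanamycin selection. It also carries a neomycin resistance marker, so transfected mammalian cells can be selected with G418. The record does not include a feature table, so the origin of replication and the promoter driving the resistance marker are not documented. The listed 3′ sequencing primer does imply that an SV40 polyadenylation signal lies downstream of the expression cassette.

A CMV promoter drives strong constitutive expression of the connexin 32 coding sequence in mammalian cells. mAzurite is supplied by the backbone and sits at the C terminus of the fusion. The "7" in the name may indicate the length of the linker between the two parts, but the record does not state this, and the cloning method is listed as unknown. Connexins assemble into hemichannels that dock between neighbouring cells to form gap junctions, so the fusion acts as a fluorescent localization marker for these structures. The reported excitation maximum is 384 nm and the emission maximum is 450 nm. This places the signal in the blue channel, which can suit multicolour imaging alongside green, yellow or red reporters. The construct is typically used for live- or fixed-cell fluorescence microscopy of gap junction plaques and of connexin trafficking and distribution.
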