Addgene plasmid #55230: mAzurite-Cx32-7
Purpose: Localization: Gap Junctions, Excitation: 384, Emission: 450
Depositing lab: Michael Davidson. Depositing organization: Florida State University, Tallahassee.
Backbone
  Vector backbone: mAzurite
  Backbone size w/o insert (bp): 4750
  Vector type: Mammalian Expression
  Selectable markers: Neomycin (select with G418)
Growth in bacteria
  Bacterial resistance: Kanamycin, 50 μg/mL
  Growth temperature: 37°C
  Growth strain: DH5alpha
  Copy number: High Copy
Gene/Insert
  Gene/Insert name: Cx32 (alt names: Human Beta-1 Connexin 32; NM_001097642.2)
  Species: H. sapiens (human)
  Entrez Gene: GJB1 (a.k.a. CMTX, CMTX1, CX32)
  Promoter: CMV
  Tag / fusion protein: mAzurite (C terminal on backbone)
  Cloning method: Unknown
  Sequencing primers: 5′ CMV-F; 3′ SV40pA-R
Terms and licenses: Academic/Nonprofit Terms; Industry Terms
Depositor comments: H. sapiens (human) Beta-1 Connexin 32. Excitation = 384; Emission = 450
How to cite: mAzurite-Cx32-7 was a gift from Michael Davidson (Addgene plasmid # 55230 ; http://n2t.net/addgene:55230 ; RRID:Addgene_55230)
